>Addgene plasmid #85973 | EZ-Tet-pLKO-Blast | addgene full sequence | sequence record 354508 | Addgene NGS Result
GCGTACAGCGGCTCCCGGGAGTTCTAGGGATCTGCCCCTCTCCCTCCCCCCCCCCTAACGTTACTGGCCG
AAGCCGCTTGGAATAAGGCCGGTGTGCGTTTGTCTATATGTTATTTTCCACCATATTGCCGTCTTTTGGC
AATGTGAGGGCCCGGAAACCTGGCCCTGTCTTCTTGACGAGCATTCCTAGGGGTCTTTCCCCTCTCGCCA
AAGGAATGCAAGGTCTGTTGAATGTCGTGAAGGAAGCAGTTCCTCTGGAAGCTTCTTGAAGACAAACAAC
GTCTGTAGCGACCCTTTGCAGGCAGCGGAACCCCCCACCTGGCGACAGGTGCCTCTGCGGCCAAAAGCCA
CGTGTATAAGATACACCTGCAAAGGCGGCACAACCCCAGTGCCACGTTGTGAGTTGGATAGTTGTGGAAA
GAGTCAAATGGCTCTCCTCAAGCGTATTCAACAAGGGGCTGAAGGATGCCCAGAAGGTACCCCATTGTAT
GGGATCTGATCTGGGGCCTCGGTGCACATGCTTTACATGTGTTTAGTCGAGGTTAAAAAAACGTCTAGGC
CCCCCGAACCACGGGGACGTGGTTTTCCTTTGAAAAACACGATGATAAGGATCCGGAACTAAACCATGGC
CAAGCCTTTGTCTCAAGAAGAATCCACCCTCATTGAAAGAGCAACGGCTACAATCAACAGCATCCCCATC
TCTGAAGACTACAGCGTCGCCAGCGCAGCTCTCTCTAGCGACGGCCGCATCTTCACTGGTGTCAATGTAT
ATCATTTTACTGGGGGACCTTGTGCAGAACTCGTGGTGCTGGGCACTGCTGCTGCTGCGGCAGCTGGCAA
CCTGACTTGTATCGTCGCGATCGGAAATGAGAACAGGGGCATCTTGAGCCCCTGCGGACGGTGCCGACAG
GTGCTTCTCGATCTGCATCCTGGGATCAAAGCCATAGTGAAGGACAGTGATGGACAGCCGACGGCAGTTG
GGATTCGTGAATTGCTGCCCTCTGGTTATGTGTGGGAGGGCTAAGCACAATGACGTCGAGGTGCCCGAAG
GACCGCGCACCTGGTGCATGACCCGCAAGCCCGGTGCCTGACGCCCGCCCCACGACCCGCAGCGCCCGAC
CGAAAGGAGCGCACGACCCCATGCATCGGTACCTTTAAGACCAATGACTTACAAGGCAGCTGTAGATCTT
AGCCACTTTTTAAAAGAAAAGGGGGGACTGGAAGGGCTAATTCACTCCCAACGAAGACAAGATCTGCTTT
TTGCTTGTACTGGGTCTCTCTGGTTAGACCAGATCTGAGCCTGGGAGCTCTCTGGCTAACTAGGGAACCC
ACTGCTTAAGCCTCAATAAAGCTTGCCTTGAGTGCTTCAAGTAGTGTGTGCCCGTCTGTTGTGTGACTCT
GGTAACTAGAGATCCCTCAGACCCTTTTAGTCAGTGTGGAAAATCTCTAGCAGTAGTAGTTCATGTCATC
TTATTATTCAGTATTTATAACTTGCAAAGAAATGAATATCAGAGAGTGAGAGGAACTTGTTTATTGCAGC
TTATAATGGTTACAAATAAAGCAATAGCATCACAAATTTCACAAATAAAGCATTTTTTTCACTGCATTCT
AGTTGTGGTTTGTCCAAACTCATCAATGTATCTTATCATGTCTGGCTCTAGCTATCCCGCCCCTAACTCC
GCCCATCCCGCCCCTAACTCCGCCCAGTTCCGCCCATTCTCCGCCCCATGGCTGACTAATTTTTTTTATT
TATGCAGAGGCCGAGGCCGCCTCGGCCTCTGAGCTATTCCAGAAGTAGTGAGGAGGCTTTTTTGGAGGCC
TAGGGACGTACCCAATTCGCCCTATAGTGAGTCGTATTACGCGCGCTCACTGGCCGTCGTTTTACAACGT
CGTGACTGGGAAAACCCTGGCGTTACCCAACTTAATCGCCTTGCAGCACATCCCCCTTTCGCCAGCTGGC
GTAATAGCGAAGAGGCCCGCACCGATCGCCCTTCCCAACAGTTGCGCAGCCTGAATGGCGAATGGG
[124 nt withheld, positions 2027-2150]
C
[91 nt withheld, positions 2152-2242]
A
[49 nt withheld, positions 2244-2292]
CCTTTGACGTTGGAGTCCACGTTCTTT
[37 nt withheld, positions 2320-2356]
ACCCTATCTCGGTCTATTCTTTTGATTTATAAGGGATTTTGCCGATTTCGGCCTATTGGTTAAAAAATGA
GCTGATTTAACAAAAATTTAACGCGAATTTTAACAAAATATTAACGCTTACAATTTAGGTGGCACTTTTC
GGGGAAATGTGCGCGGAACCCCTATTTGTTTATTTTTCTAAATACATTCAAATATGTATCCGCTCATGAG
ACAATAACCCTGATAAATGCTTCAATAATATTGAAAAAGGAAGAGTATGAGTATTCAACATTTCCGTGTC
GCCCTTATTCCCTTTTTTGCGGCATTTTGCCTTCCTGTTTTTGCTCACCCAGAAACGCTGGTGAAAGTAA
AAGATGCTGAAGATCAGTTGGGTGCACGAGTGGGTTACATCGAACTGGATCTCAACAGCGGTAAGATCCT
TGAGAGTTTTCGCCCCGAAGAACGTTTTCCAATGATGAGCACTTTTAAAGTTCTGCTATGTGGCGCGGTA
TTATCCCGTATTGACGCCGGGCAAGAGCAACTCGGTCGCCGCATACACTATTCTCAGAATGACTTGGTTG
AGTACTCACCAGTCACAGAAAAGCATCTTACGGATGGCATGACAGTAAGAGAATTATGCAGTGCTGCCAT
AACCATGAGTGATAACACTGCGGCCAACTTACTTCTGACAACGATCGGAGGACCGAAGGAGCTAACCGCT
TTTTTGCACAACATGGGGGATCATGTAACTCGCCTTGATCGTTGGGAACCGGAGCTGAATGAAGCCATAC
CAAACGACGAGCGTGACACCACGATGCCTGTAGCAATGGCAACAACGTTGCGCAAACTATTAACTGGCGA
ACTACTTACTCTAGCTTCCCGGCAACAATTAATAGACTGGATGGAGGCGGATAAAGTTGCAGGACCACTT
CTGCGCTCGGCCCTTCCGGCTGGCTGGTTTATTGCTGATAAATCTGGAGCCGGTGAGCGTGGGTCTCGCG
GTATCATTGCAGCACTGGGGCCAGATGGTAAGCCCTCCCGTATCGTAGTTATCTACACGACGGGGAGTCA
GGCAACTATGGATGAACGAAATAGACAGATCGCTGAGATAGGTGCCTCACTGATTAAGCATTGGTAACTG
TCAGACCAAGTTTACTCATATATACTTTAGATTGATTTAAAACTTCATTTTTAATTTAAAAGGATCTAGG
TGAAGATCCTTTTTGATAATCTCATGACCAAAATCCCTTAACGTGAGTTTTCGTTCCACTGAGCGTCAGA
CCCCGTAGAAAAGATCAAAGGATCTTCTTGAGATCCTTTTTTTCTGCGCGTAATCTGCTGCTTGCAAACA
AAAAAACCACCGCTACCAGCGGTGGTTTGTTTGCCGGATCAAGAGCTACCAACTCTTTTTCCGAAGGTAA
CTGGCTTCAGCAGAGCGCAGATACCAAATACTGTTCTTCTAGTGTAGCCGTAGTTAGGCCACCACTTCAA
GAACTCTGTAGCACCGCCTACATACCTCGCTCTGCTAATCCTGTTACCAGTGGCTGCTGCCAGTGGCGAT
AAGTCGTGTCTTACCGGGTTGGACTCAAGACGATAGTTACCGGATAAGGCGCAGCGGTCGGGCTGAACGG
GGGGTTCGTGCACACAGCCCAGCTTGGAGCGAACGACCTACACCGAACTGAGATACCTACAGCGTGAGCT
ATGAGAAAGCGCCACGCTTCCCGAAGGGAGAAAGGCGGACAGGTATCCGGTAAGCGGCAGGGTCGGAACA
GGAGAGCGCACGAGGGAGCTTCCAGGGGGAAACGCCTGGTATCTTTATAGTCCTGTCGGGTTTCGCCACC
TCTGACTTGAGCGTCGATTTTTGTGATGCTCGTCAGGGGGGCGGAGCCTATGGAAAAACGCCAGCAACGC
GGCCTTTTTACGGTTCCTGGCCTTTTGCTGGCCTTTTGCTCACATGTTCTTTCCTGCGTTATCCCCTGAT
TCTGTGGATAACCGTATTACCGCCTTTGAGTGAGCTGATACCGCTCGCCGCAGCCGAACGACCGAGCGCA
GCGAGTCAGTGAGCGAGGAAGCGGAAGAGCGCCCAATACGCAAACCGCCTCTCCCCGCGCGTTGGCCGAT
TCATTAATGCAGCTGGCACGACAGGTTTCCCGACTGGAAAGCGGGCAGTGAGCGCAACGCAATTAATGTG
AGTTAGCTCACTCATTAGGCACCCCAGGCTTTACACTTTATGCTTCCGGCTCGTATGTTGTGTGGAATTG
TGAGCGGATAACAATTTCACACAGGAAACAGCTATGACCATGATTACGCCAAGCGCGCAATTAACCCTCA
CTAAAGGGAACAAAAGCTGGAGCTGCAAGCTTAATGTAGTCTTATGCAATACTCTTGTAGTCTTGCAACA
TGGTAACGATGAGTTAGCAACATGCCTTACAAGGAGAGAAAAAGCACCGTGCATGCCGATTGGTGGAAGT
AAGGTGGTACGATCGTGCCTTATTAGGAAGGCAACAGACGGGTCTGACATGGATTGGACGAACCACTGAA
TTGCCGCATTGCAGAGATATTGTATTTAAGTGCCTAGCTCGATACATAAACGGGTCTCTCTGGTTAGACC
AGATCTGAGCCTGGGAGCTCTCTGGCTAACTAGGGAACCCACTGCTTAAGCCTCAATAAAGCTTGCCTTG
AGTGCTTCAAGTAGTGTGTGCCCGTCTGTTGTGTGACTCTGGTAACTAGAGATCCCTCAGACCCTTTTAG
TCAGTGTGGAAAATCTCTAGCAGTGGCGCCCGAACAGGGACTTGAAAGCGAAAGGGAAACCAGAGGAGCT
CTCTCGACGCAGGACTCGGCTTGCTGAAGCGCGCACGGCAAGAGGCGAGGGGCGGCGACTGGTGAGTACG
CCAAAAATTTTGACTAGCGGAGGCTAGAAGGAGAGAGATGGGTGCGAGAGCGTCAGTATTAAGCGGGGGA
GAATTAGATCGCGATGGGAAAAAATTCGGTTAAGGCCAGGGGGAAAGAAAAAATATAAATTAAAACATAT
AGTATGGGCAAGCAGGGAGCTAGAACGATTCGCAGTTAATCCTGGCCTGTTAGAAACATCAGAAGGCTGT
AGACAAATACTGGGACAGCTACAACCATCCCTTCAGACAGGATCAGAAGAACTTAGATCATTATATAATA
CAGTAGCAACCCTCTATTGTGTGCATCAAAGGATAGAGATAAAAGACACCAAGGAAGCTTTAGACAAGAT
AGAGGAAGAGCAAAACAAAAGTAAGACCACCGCACAGCAAGCGGCCGCTGATCTTCAGACCTGGAGGAGG
AGATATGAGGGACAATTGGAGAAGTGAATTATATAAATATAAAGTAGTAAAAATTGAACCATTAGGAGTA
GCACCCACCAAGGCAAAGAGAAGAGTGGTGCAGAGAGAAAAAAGAGCAGTGGGAATAGGAGCTTTGTTCC
TTGGGTTCTTGGGAGCAGCAGGAAGCACTATGGGCGCAGCGTCAATGACGCTGACGGTACAGGCCAGACA
ATTATTGTCTGGTATAGTGCAGCAGCAGAACAATTTGCTGAGGGCTATTGAGGCGCAACAGCATCTGTTG
CAACTCACAGTCTGGGGCATCAAGCAGCTCCAGGCAAGAATCCTGGCTGTGGAAAGATACCTAAAGGATC
AACAGCTCCTGGGGATTTGGGGTTGCTCTGGAAAACTCATTTGCACCACTGCTGTGCCTTGGAATGCTAG
TTGGAGTAATAAATCTCTGGAACAGATTTGGAATCACACGACCTGGATGGAGTGGGACAGAGAAATTAAC
AATTACACAAGCTTAATACACTCCTTAATTGAAGAATCGCAAAACCAGCAAGAAAAGAATGAACAAGAAT
TATTGGAATTAGATAAATGGGCAAGTTTGTGGAATTGGTTTAACATAACAAATTGGCTGTGGTATATAAA
ATTATTCATAATGATAGTAGGAGGCTTGGTAGGTTTAAGAATAGTTTTTGCTGTACTTTCTATAGTGAAT
AGAGTTAGGCAGGGATATTCACCATTATCGTTTCAGACCCACCTCCCAACCCCGAGGGGACCCGACAGGC
CCGAAGGAATAGAAGAAGAAGGTGGAGAGAGAGACAGAGACAGATCCATTCGATTAGTGAACGGATCTCG
ACGGTATCGATCACGAGACTAGCCTCGAGCGGCCGCAATATTTGCATGTCGCTATGTGTTCTGGGAAATC
ACCATAAACGTGAAATCCCTATCAGTGATAGAGACTTATAAGTTCCCTATCAGTGATAGAGACGCTAGCG
TGTTGTAAATGAGCACACAAAATACACATGCTAAAATATTATATTCTATGACCTTTATAAAATCAACCAA
AATCTTCTTTTTAATAACTTTAGTATCAATAATTAGAATTTTTATGTTCCTTTTTGCAAACTTTTAATAA
AAATGAGCAAAATAAAAAAACGCTAGTTTTAGTAACTCGCGTTGTTTTCTTCACCTTTAATAATAGCTAC
TCCACCACTTGAATTCTCGACCTCGAGACAAATGGCAGTATTCATCCACAATTTTAAAAGAAAAGGGGGG
ATTGGGGGGTACAGTGCAGGGGAAAGAATAGTAGACATAATAGCAACAGACATACAAACTAAAGAATTAC
AAAAACAAATTACAAAAATTCAAAATTTTCGGGTTTATTACAGGGACAGCAGAGATCCACTTTGGCCGCG
GCTCGAGGGGGTTGGGGTTGCGCCTTTTCCAAGGCAGCCCTGGGTTTGCGCAGGGACGCGGCTGCTCTGG
GCGTGGTTCCGGGAAACGCAGCGGCGCCGACCCTGGGTCTCGCACATTCTTCACGTCCGTTCGCAGCGTC
ACCCGGATCTTCGCCGCTACCCTTGTGGGCCCCCCGGCGACGCTTCCTGCTCCGCCCCTAAGTCGGGAAG
GTTCCTTGCGGTTCGCGGCGTGCCGGACGTGACAAACGGAAGCCGCACGTCTCACTAGTACCCTCGCAGA
CGGACAGCGCCAGGGAGCAATGGCAGCGCGCCGACCGCGATGGGCTGTGGCCAATAGCGGCTGCTCAGCA
GGGCGCGCCGAGAGCAGCGGCCGGGAAGGGGCGGTGCGGGAGGCGGGGTGTGGGGCGGTAGTGTGGGCCC
TGTTCCTGCCCGCGCGGTGTTCCGCATTCTGCAAGCCTCCGGAGCGCACGTCGGCAGTCGGCTCCCTCGT
TGACCGAATCACCGACCTCTCTCCCCAGGGGGATCTGTGAGTTTGGGGACCCTTGATTGTTCTTTCTTTT
TCGCTATTGTAAAATTCATGTTATATGGAGGGGGCAAAGTTTTCAGGGTGTTGTTTAGAATGGGAAGATG
TCCCTTGTATCACCATGGACCCTCATGATAATTTTGTTTCTTTCACTTTCTACTCTGTTGACAACCATTG
TCTCCTCTTATTTTCTTTTCATTTTCTGTAACTTTTTCGTTAAACTTTAGCTTGCATTTGTAACGAATTT
TTAAATTCACTTTTGTTTATTTGTCAGATTGTAAGTACTTTCTCTAATCACTTTTTTTTCAAGGCAATCA
GGGTATATTATATTGTACTTCAGCACAGTTTTAGAGAACAATTGTTATAATTAAATGATAAGGTAGAATA
TTTCTGCATATAAATTCTGGCTGGCGTGGAAATATTCTTATTGGTAGAAACAACTACATCCTGGTCATCA
TCCTGCCTTTCTCTTTATGGTTACAATGATATACACTGTTTGAGATGAGGATAAAATACTCTGAGTCCAA
ACCGGGCCCCTCTGCTAACCATGTTCATGCCTTCTTCTTTTTCCTACAGCTCCTGGGCAACGTGCTGGTT
ATTGTGCTGTCTCATCATTTTGGCAAAGAATTGTAATACGACTCACTATAGGGCGAATTGATATGTCTAG
ATTAGATAAAAGTAAAGTGATTAACAGCGCATTAGAGCTGCTTAATGAGGTCGGAATCGAAGGTTTAACA
ACCCGTAAACTCGCCCAGAAGCTAGGTGTAGAGCAGCCTACATTGTATTGGCATGTAAAAAATAAGCGGG
CTTTGCTCGACGCCTTAGCCATTGAGATGTTAGATAGGCACCATACTCACTTTTGCCCTTTAGAAGGGGA
AAGCTGGCAAGATTTTTTACGTAATAACGCTAAAAGTTTTAGATGTGCTTTACTAAGTCATCGCGATGGA
GCAAAAGTACATTTAGGTACACGGCCTACAGAAAAACAGTATGAAACTCTCGAAAATCAATTAGCCTTTT
TATGCCAACAAGGTTTTTCACTAGAGAATGCATTATATGCACTCAGCGCTGTGGGGCATTTTACTTTAGG
TTGCGTATTGGAAGATCAAGAGCATCAAGTCGCTAAAGAAGAAAGGGAAACACCTACTACTGATAGTATG
CCGCCATTATTACGACAAGCTATCGAATTATTTGATCACCAAGGTGCAGAGCCAGCCTTCTTATTCGGCC
TTGAATTGATCATATGCGGATTAGAAAAACAACTTAAATGTGAAAGTGGGTCC
Features (pLannotate 1.2.2; 30 found; start..end, strand, type, name):
    146..608     +  misc_feature   IRES: internal ribosome entry site (IRES) of the encephalomyocarditis virus (EMCV)
    626..1024    +  CDS            BSD: blasticidin S deaminase; Aspergillus terreus BSD; confers resistance to blasticidin
   1032..1091    +  CDS            PuroR (fragment): puromycin N-acetyltransferase; pac from Streptomyces alboniger; confers resistance to puromycin
   1134..1217    +  CDS            nef (fragment): NEF_HV1Z2 - Experimental evidence at protein level: Swiss-Prot protein existence level 1. Extracellular Nef protein targets CD4(+) T-lymphocytes for apoptosis by interacting with CXCR4 surface receptors. From Human immunodeficiency virus type 1 group M subtype D (isolate Z2/CDC-Z34) (HIV-1).
   1219..1452    +  LTR            3' LTR (ΔU3): self-inactivating 3' long terminal repeat (LTR) from HIV-1
   1524..1645    +  polyA_signal   SV40 poly(A) signal: SV40 polyadenylation signal
   1685..1820    +  rep_origin     SV40 ori: SV40 origin of replication
   1841..1859    -  promoter       T7 promoter: promoter for bacteriophage T7 RNA polymerase
   1867..2022    +  CDS            lacZα (fragment): LacZα fragment of β-galactosidase; lacZ fragment
   2027..2455    +  rep_origin     f1 ori (sequence partly withheld): f1 bacteriophage origin of replication; arrow indicates direction of (+) strand synthesis
   2508..2612    +  promoter       AmpR promoter: bla
   2613..3473    +  CDS            AmpR: β-lactamase; bla; confers resistance to ampicillin, carbenicillin, and related antibiotics
   3644..4232    +  rep_origin     ori: high-copy-number ColE1/pMB1/pBR322/pUC origin of replication
   4415..4507    +  CDS            lacI (fragment): lac repressor; lacI; The lac repressor binds to the lac operator to inhibit transcription in E. coli. This inhibition can be relieved by adding lactose or isopropyl-β-D-thiogalactopyranoside (IPTG).
   4520..4541    +  protein_bind   CAP binding site: CAP binding activates transcription in the presence of cAMP. E. coli catabolite activator protein
   4556..4586    +  promoter       lac promoter: promoter for the E. coli lac operon
   4594..4610    +  protein_bind   lac operator: The lac repressor binds to the lac operator to inhibit transcription in E. coli. This inhibition can be relieved by adding lactose or isopropyl-β-D-thiogalactopyranoside (IPTG). lac repressor encoded by lacI
   4655..4673    +  promoter       T3 promoter: promoter for bacteriophage T3 RNA polymerase
   4701..4927    +  promoter       RSV promoter: Rous sarcoma virus enhancer/promoter
   4928..5108    +  LTR            5' LTR (truncated): truncated 5' long terminal repeat (LTR) from HIV-1
   5155..5280    +  misc_feature   HIV-1 Ψ: packaging signal of human immunodeficiency virus type 1
   5264..5627    +  CDS            HIV-1 gag (fragment): gag protein from human immunodeficiency virus 1; gag
   5773..6006    +  misc_feature   RRE: The Rev response element (RRE) of HIV-1 allows for Rev-dependent mRNA export from the nucleus to the cytoplasm.
   6383..6483    +  CDS            Rev (fragment): human immunodeficiency virus 1 (HIV-1) Rev protein; rev; enhances nuclear export of unspliced and incompletely spliced viral mRNAs
   6524..6618    +  promoter       H1-2O2 promoter: doxycycline-inducible variant of the human H1 RNA promoter (Henriksen et al., 2007)
   6888..7005    +  misc_feature   cPPT/CTS: central polypurine tract and central termination sequence of HIV-1
   7054..7564    +  promoter       hPGK promoter: human phosphoglycerate kinase 1 promoter
   7573..8145    +  intron         β-globin intron: intron from rabbit β-globin gene
   8200..8218    +  promoter       T7 promoter: promoter for bacteriophage T7 RNA polymerase
   8229..8849    +  CDS            tetR: TETR2_ECOLX - Experimental evidence at protein level: Swiss-Prot protein existence level 1. TetR is the repressor of the tetracycline resistance element; its N-terminal region forms a helix-turn-helix structure and binds DNA. Binding of tetracycline to TetR reduces the repressor affinity for the tetracycline resistance gene (tetA) promoter operator sites. From Escherichia coli.
