[The description below was written by a language model from this plasmid's Addgene catalogue record and pLannotate feature annotations shown in this document.]
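Description:
EZ-Tet-pLKO-Blast is an empty lentiviral RNAi backbone for doxycycline/tetracycline-inducible shRNA expression with blasticidin selection of transduced mammalian cells. It was derived from EZ-Tet-pLKO-Puro by excising the puromycin resistance gene and subcloning a blasticidin resistance gene in its place; a short residual PuroR fragment is still annotated just downstream of the new marker. In bacteria the plasmid is maintained through a ColE1/pUC-type origin and ampicillin resistance (AmpR), and it also carries an f1 origin and an SV40 origin. The catalogue lists it as low copy and recommends a recombination-stabilising strain, as is common for plasmids containing LTR repeats. The catalogue backbone size (8,985 bp) refers to the parent vector, whereas the sequenced record is 8,849 nt.

The viral portion has a third-generation, self-inactivating layout. An RSV promoter drives a truncated HIV-1 5' LTR, followed by the Ψ packaging signal, a gag fragment, the RRE and cPPT/CTS, and it ends in a ΔU3 3' LTR with an SV40 polyadenylation signal beyond it. Two expression units sit between the LTRs. The first is an H1-2O2 promoter, a human H1 RNA polymerase III promoter variant bearing Tet operators, downstream of which a user-supplied shRNA is cloned; no shRNA insert is present in this record. The second is an hPGK promoter with a rabbit β-globin intron driving TetR, followed by an EMCV IRES and the blasticidin S deaminase gene (BSD), so repressor and selection marker come from one bicistronic transcript. TetR occupies the operators and silences the H1 promoter until doxycycline releases it, giving an all-in-one system for regulated, reversible knockdown in stably transduced cells.
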