Addgene plasmid #85973: EZ-Tet-pLKO-Blast
Purpose: (Empty Backbone) Tet/Dox inducible shRNA lentivirus with blasticidin selection
Depositing lab: Cindy Miranti. Depositing organization: University of Arizona. Publication: A streamlined method for the design and cloning of shRNAs into an optimized Dox-inducible lentiviral vector. Frank SB, Schulz VV, Miranti CK. BMC Biotechnol. 2017 Feb 28;17(1):24. doi: 10.1186/s12896-017-0341-x. PubMed 28245848.
Backbone
  Vector backbone: EZ-Tet-pLKO-Puro
  Backbone size (bp): 8985
  Modifications to backbone: Cut out PuroR gene with BamHI and AatII and PCR subcloned in BlastR.
  Vector type: Lentiviral, RNAi
  Promoter: H1 / TetO
  Selectable markers: Blasticidin
Growth in bacteria
  Bacterial resistance: Ampicillin, 100 μg/mL
  Growth temperature: 37°C
  Growth strain: NEB Stable
  Copy number: Low Copy
Gene/Insert
  Sequencing primers: 5′ ATTAGTGAACGGATCTCGACGG; 3′ AACCCAGGGCTGCCTTGG
Terms and licenses: Academic/Nonprofit Terms; Industry Terms: Not Available to Industry
How to cite: EZ-Tet-pLKO-Blast was a gift from Cindy Miranti (Addgene plasmid # 85973 ; http://n2t.net/addgene:85973 ; RRID:Addgene_85973)
